>Addgene plasmid #73503 | pAAVS1-PC-GCaMP6f | depositor full sequence | sequence record 135875 | pAAVS1-PC-GCaMP6f sequence 8007 bps
TGCTTTCTCTGACCAGCATTCTCTCCCCTGGGCCTGTGCCGCTTTCTGTCTGCAGCTTGTGGCCTGGGTC
ACCTCTACGGCTGGCCCAGATCCTTCCCTGCCGCCTCCTTCAGGTTCCGTCTTCCTCCACTCCCTCTTCC
CCTTGCTCTCTGCTGTGTTGCTGCCCAAGGATGCTCTTTCCGGAGCACTTCCTTCTCGGCGCTGCACCAC
GTGATGTCCTCTGAGCGGATCCTCCCCGTGTCTGGGTCCTCTCCGGGCATCTCTCCTCCCTCACCCAACC
CCATGCCGTCTTCACTCGCTGGGTTCCCTTTTCCTTCTCCTTCTGGGGCCTGTGCCATCTCTCGTTTCTT
AGGATGGCCTTCTCCGACGGATGTCTCCCTTGCGTCCCGCCTCCCCTTCTTGTAGGCCTGCATCATCACC
GTTTTTCTGGACAACCCCAAAGTACCCCGTCTCCCTGGCTTTAGCCACCTCTCCATCCTCTTGCTTTCTT
TGCCTGGACACCCCGTTCTCCTGTGGATTCGGGTCACCTCTCACTCCTTTCATTTGGGCAGCTCCCCTAC
CCCCCTTACCTCTCTAGTCTGTGCTAGCTCTTCCAGCCCCCTGTCATGGCATCTTCCAGGGGTCCGAGAG
CTCAGCTAGTCTTCTTCCTCCAACCCGGGCCCCTATGTCCACTTCAGGACAGCATGTTTGCTGCCTCCAG
GGATCCTGTGTCCCCGAGCTGGGACCACCTTATATTCCCAGGGCCGGTTAATGTGGCTCTGGTTCTGGGT
ACTTTTATCTGTCCCCTCCACCCCACAGTGGGGCAATAACTTCGTATAGCATACATTATACGAAGTTATA
AGCTTCTGACCTCTTCTCTTCCTCCCACAGGGCCTCGAGAGATCTGGCAGCGGAGAGGGCAGAGGAAGTC
TTCTAACATGCGGTGACGTGGAGGAGAATCCCGGCCCTAGGCTCGAGATGACCGAGTACAAGCCCACGGT
GCGCCTCGCCACCCGCGACGACGTCCCCAGGGCCGTACGCACCCTCGCCGCCGCGTTCGCCGACTACCCC
GCCACGCGCCACACCGTCGATCCGGACCGCCACATCGAGCGGGTCACCGAGCTGCAAGAACTCTTCCTCA
CGCGCGTCGGGCTCGACATCGGCAAGGTGTGGGTCGCGGACGACGGCGCCGCGGTGGCGGTCTGGACCAC
GCCGGAGAGCGTCGAAGCGGGGGCGGTGTTCGCCGAGATCGGCCCGCGCATGGCCGAGTTGAGCGGTTCC
CGGCTGGCCGCGCAGCAACAGATGGAAGGCCTCCTGGCGCCGCACCGGCCCAAGGAGCCCGCGTGGTTCC
TGGCCACCGTCGGCGTCTCGCCCGACCACCAGGGCAAGGGTCTGGGCAGCGCCGTCGTGCTCCCCGGAGT
GGAGGCGGCCGAGCGCGCCGGGGTGCCCGCCTTCCTGGAGACCTCCGCGCCCCGCAACCTCCCCTTCTAC
GAGCGGCTCGGCTTCACCGTCACCGCCGACGTCGAGGTGCCCGAAGGACCGCGCACCTGGTGCATGACCC
GCAAGCCCGGTGCCTGATCTAGAGGGCCCGTTTAAACCCGCTGATCAGCCTCGACTGTGCCTTCTAGTTG
CCAGCCATCTGTTGTTTGCCCCTCCCCCGTGCCTTCCTTGACCCTGGAAGGTGCCACTCCCACTGTCCTT
TCCTAATAAAATGAGGAAATTGCATCGCATTGTCTGAGTAGGTGTCATTCTATTCTGGGGGGTGGGGTGG
GGCAGGACAGCAAGGGGGAGGATTGGGAAGACAATAGCAGGCATGCTGGGGATGCGGTGGGCTCTATGGG
TCTCGACATTGATTATTGACTAGTTATTAATAGTAATCAATTACGGGGTCATTAGTTCATAGCCCATATA
TGGAGTTCCGCGTTACATAACTTACGGTAAATGGCCCGCCTGGCTGACCGCCCAACGACCCCCGCCCATT
GACGTCAATAATGACGTATGTTCCCATAGTAACGCCAATAGGGACTTTCCATTGACGTCAATGGGTGGAG
TATTTACGGTAAACTGCCCACTTGGCAGTACATCAAGTGTATCATATGCCAAGTACGCCCCCTATTGACG
TCAATGACGGTAAATGGCCCGCCTGGCATTATGCCCAGTACATGACCTTATGGGACTTTCCTACTTGGCA
GTACATCTACGTATTAGTCATCGCTATTACCATGGTCGAGGTGAGCCCCACGTTCTGCTTCACTCTCCCC
ATCTCCCCCCCCTCCCCACCCCCAATTTTGTATTTATTTATTTTTTAATTATTTTGTGCAGCGATGGGGG
CGGGGGGGGGGGGGGGGCGCGCGCCAGGCGGGGCGGGGCGGGGCGAGGGGCGGGGCGGGGCGAGGCGGAG
AGGTGCGGCGGCAGCCAATCAGAGCGGCGCGCTCCGAAAGTTTCCTTTTATGGCGAGGCGGCGGCGGCGG
CGGCCCTATAAAAAGCGAAGCGCGCGGCGGGCGGGGAGTCGCTGCGACGCTGCCTTCGCCCCGTGCCCCG
CTCCGCCGCCGCCTCGCGCCGCCCGCCCCGGCTCTGACTGACCGCGTTACTCCCACAGGTGAGCGGGCGG
GACGGCCCTTCTCCTCCGGGCTGTAATTAGCGCTTGGTTTAATGACGGCTTGTTTCTTTTCTGTGGCTGC
GTGAAAGCCTTGAGGGGCTCCGGGAGGGCCCTTTGTGCGGGGGGAGCGGCTCGGGGGGTGCGTGCGTGTG
TGTGTGCGTGGGGAGCGCCGCGTGCGGCTCCGCGCTGCCCGGCGGCTGTGAGCGCTGCGGGCGCGGCGCG
GGGCTTTGTGCGCTCCGCAGTGTGCGCGAGGGGAGCGCGGCCGGGGGCGGTGCCCCGCGGTGCGGGGGGG
GCTGCGAGGGGAACAAAGGCTGCGTGCGGGGTGTGTGCGTGGGGGGGTGAGCAGGGGGTGTGGGCGCGTC
GGTCGGGCTGCAACCCCCCCTGCACCCCCCTCCCCGAGTTGCTGAGCACGGCCCGGCTTCGGGTGCGGGG
CTCCGTACGGGGCGTGGCGCGGGGCTCGCCGTGCCGGGCGGGGGGTGGCGGCAGGTGGGGGTGCCGGGCG
GGGCGGGGCCGCCTCGGGCCGGGGAGGGCTCGGGGGAGGGGCGCGGCGGCCCCCGGAGCGCCGGCGGCTG
TCGAGGCGCGGCGAGCCGCAGCCATTGCCTTTTATGGTAATCGTGCGAGAGGGCGCAGGGACTTCCTTTG
TCCCAAATCTGTGCGGAGCCGAAATCTGGGAGGCGCCGCCGCACCCCCTCTAGCGGGCGCGGGGCGAAGC
GGTGCGGCGCCGGCAGGAAGGAAATGGGCGGGGAGGGCCTTCGTGCGTCGCCGCGCCGCCGTCCCCTTCT
CCCTCTCCAGCCTCGGGGCTGTCCGCGGGGGGACGGCTGCCTTCGGGGGGGACGGGGCAGGGCGGGGTTC
GGCTTCTGGCGTGTGACCGGCGGCTCTAGAGCCTCTGCTAACCATGTTCATGCCTTCTTCTTTTTCCTAC
AGCTCCTGGGCAACGTGCTGGTTATTGTGCTGTCTCATCATTTTGGCAAAGAATGTCGACCGCCACCATG
GTTGACTCATCACGTCGTAAGTGGAATAAGACAGGTCACGCAGTCAGAGCTATAGGTCGGCTGAGCTCAC
TCGAGAACGTCTATATCAAGGCCGACAAGCAGAAGAACGGCATCAAGGCGAACTTCAAGATCCGCCACAA
CATCGAGGACGGCGGCGTGCAGCTCGCCTACCACTACCAGCAGAACACCCCCATCGGCGACGGCCCCGTG
CTGCTGCCCGACAACCACTACCTGAGCGTGCAGTCCAAACTTTCGAAAGACCCCAACGAGAAGCGCGATC
ACATGGTCCTGCTGGAGTTCGTGACCGCCGCCGGGATCACTCTCGGCATGGACGAGCTGTACAAGGGCGG
TACCGGAGGGAGCATGGTGAGCAAGGGCGAGGAGCTGTTCACCGGGGTGGTGCCCATCCTGGTCGAGCTG
GACGGCGACGTAAACGGCCACAAGTTCAGCGTGTCCGGCGAGGGTGAGGGCGATGCCACCTACGGCAAGC
TGACCCTGAAGTTCATCTGCACCACCGGCAAGCTGCCCGTGCCCTGGCCCACCCTCGTGACCACCCTGAC
CTACGGCGTGCAGTGCTTCAGCCGCTACCCCGACCACATGAAGCAGCACGACTTCTTCAAGTCCGCCATG
CCCGAAGGCTACATCCAGGAGCGCACCATCTTCTTCAAGGACGACGGCAACTACAAGACCCGCGCCGAGG
TGAAGTTCGAGGGCGACACCCTGGTGAACCGCATCGAGCTGAAGGGCATCGACTTCAAGGAGGACGGCAA
CATCCTGGGGCACAAGCTGGAGTACAACCTGCCGGACCAACTGACTGAAGAGCAGATCGCAGAATTTAAA
GAGGAATTCTCCCTATTTGACAAGGACGGGGATGGGACAATAACAACCAAGGAGCTGGGGACGGTGATGC
GGTCTCTGGGGCAGAACCCCACAGAAGCAGAGCTGCAGGACATGATCAATGAAGTAGATGCCGACGGTGA
CGGCACAATCGACTTCCCTGAGTTCCTGACAATGATGGCAAGAAAAATGAAATACAGGGACACGGAAGAA
GAAATTAGAGAAGCGTTCGGTGTGTTTGATAAGGATGGCAATGGCTACATCAGTGCAGCAGAGCTTCGCC
ACGTGATGACAAACCTTGGAGAGAAGTTAACAGATGAAGAGGTTGATGAAATGATCAGGGAAGCAGACAT
CGATGGGGATGGTCAGGTAAACTACGAAGAGTTTGTACAAATGATGACAGCGAAGTGAACGCGTGAATTC
ACTCCTCAGGTGCAGGCTGCCTATCAGAAGGTGGTGGCTGGTGTGGCCAATGCCCTGGCTCACAAATACC
ACTGAGATCTTTTTCCCTCTGCCAAAAATTATGGGGACATCATGAAGCCCCTTGAGCATCTGACTTCTGG
CTAATAAAGGAAATTTATTTTCATTGCAATAGTGTGTTGGAATTTTTTGTGTCTCTCACTCGGAAGGACA
TATGGGAGGGCAAATCATTTAAAACATCAGAATGAGTATTTGGTTTAGAGTTTGGCAACATATGCCCATA
TGCTGGCTGCCATGAACAAAGGTTGGCTATAAAGAGGTCATCAGTATATGAAACAGCCCCCTGCTGTCCA
TTCCTTATTCCATAGAAAAGCCTTGACTTGAGGTTAGATTTTTTTTATATTTTGTTTTGTGTTATTTTTT
TCTTTAACATCCCTAAAATTTTCCTTACATGTTTTACTAGCCAGATTTTTCCTCCTCTCCTGACTACTCC
CAGTCATAGCTGTCCCTCTTCTCTTATGGAGATCCCTCGACCTGCAGCCCAAGCTTATAACTTCGTATAG
CATACATTATACGAAGTTATGCGGCCGCACCGGTATGCATTTAATTAAGATATCAGCTTTACTAGGGACA
GGATTGGTGACAGAAAAGCCCCATCCTTAGGCCTCCTCCTTCCTAGTCTCCTGATATTGGGTCTAACCCC
CACCTCCTGTTAGGCAGATTCCTTATCTGGTGACACACCCCCATTTCCTGGAGCCATCTCTCTCCTTGCC
AGAACCTCTAAGGTTTGCTTACGATGGAGCCAGAGAGGATCCTGGGAGGGAGAGCTTGGCAGGGGGTGGG
AGGGAAGGGGGGGATGCGTGACCTGCCCGGTTCTCAGTGGCCACCCTGCGCTACCCTCTCCCAGAACCTG
AGCTGCTCTGACGCGGCTGTCTGGTGCGTTTCACTGATCCTGGTGCTGCAGCTTCCTTACACTTCCCAAG
AGGAGAAGCAGTTTGGAAAAACAAAATCAGAATAAGTTGGTCCTGAGTTCTAACTTTGGCTCTTCACCTT
TCTAGTCCCCAATTTATATTGTTCCTCCGTGCGTCAGTTTTACCTGTGAGATAAGGCCAGTAGCCAGCCC
CGTCCTGGCAGGGCTGTGGTGAGGAGGGGGGTGTCCGTGTGGAAAACTCCCTTTGTGAGAATGGTGCGTC
CTAGGTGTTCACCAGGTCGTGGCCGCCTCTACTCCCTTTCTCTTTCTCCATCCTTCTTTCCTTAAAGAGT
CCCCAGTGCTATCTGGGACATATTCCTCCGCCCAGAGCAGGGTCCCGCTTCCCTAAGGCCCTGCTCTGGG
CTTCTGGGTTTGAGTCCTTGGCAAGCCCAGGAGAGGCGCTCAGGCTTCCCTGTCCCCCTTCCTCGTCCAC
CATCTCATGCCCCTGGCTCTCCTGCCCCTTCCCTACAGGGGTTCCTGGCTCTGCTCTAAGGGCGAATTCG
CCAGGAACCGTAAAAAGGCCGCGTTGCTGGCGTTTTTCCATAGGCTCCGCCCCCCTGACGAGCATCACAA
AAATCGACGCTCAAGTCAGAGGTGGCGAAACCCGACAGGACTATAAAGATACCAGGCGTTTCCCCCTGGA
AGCTCCCTCGTGCGCTCTCCTGTTCCGACCCTGCCGCTTACCGGATACCTGTCCGCCTTTCTCCCTTCGG
GAAGCGTGGCGCTTTCTCATAGCTCACGCTGTAGGTATCTCAGTTCGGTGTAGGTCGTTCGCTCCAAGCT
GGGCTGTGTGCACGAACCCCCCGTTCAGCCCGACCGCTGCGCCTTATCCGGTAACTATCGTCTTGAGTCC
AACCCGGTAAGACACGACTTATCGCCACTGGCAGCAGCCACTGGTAACAGGATTAGCAGAGCGAGGTATG
TAGGCGGTGCTACAGAGTTCTTGAAGTGGTGGCCTAACTACGGCTACACTAGAAGGACAGTATTTGGTAT
CTGCGCTCTGCTGAAGCCAGTTACCTTCGGAAAAAGAGTTGGTAGCTCTTGATCCGGCAAACAAACCACC
GCTGGTAGCGGTGGTTTTTTTGTTTGCAAGCAGCAGATTACGCGCAGAAAAAAAGGATCTCAAGAAGATC
CTTTGATCTTTTCTACGGGGTCTGACGCTCAGTGGAACGAAAACTCACGTTAAGGGATTTTGGTCATGAG
ATTATCAAAAAGGATCTTCACCTAGATCCTTTTAAATTAAAAATGAAGTTTTAAATCAATCTAAAGTATA
TATGAGTAAACTTGGTCTGACAGTTACCAATGCTTAATCAGTGAGGCACCTATCTCAGCGATCTGTCTAT
TTCGTTCATCCATAGTTGCCTGACTCCCCGTCGTGTAGATAACTACGATACGGGAGGGCTTACCATCTGG
CCCCAGTGCTGCAATGATACCGCGAGACCCACGCTCACCGGCTCCAGATTTATCAGCAATAAACCAGCCA
GCCGGAAGGGCCGAGCGCAGAAGTGGTCCTGCAACTTTATCCGCCTCCATCCAGTCTATTAATTGTTGCC
GGGAAGCTAGAGTAAGTAGTTCGCCAGTTAATAGTTTGCGCAACGTTGTTGCCATTGCTACAGGCATCGT
GGTGTCACGCTCGTCGTTTGGTATGGCTTCATTCAGCTCCGGTTCCCAACGATCAAGGCGAGTTACATGA
TCCCCCATGTTGTGCAAAAAAGCGGTTAGCTCCTTCGGTCCTCCGATCGTTGTCAGAAGTAAGTTGGCCG
CAGTGTTATCACTCATGGTTATGGCAGCACTGCATAATTCTCTTACTGTCATGCCATCCGTAAGATGCTT
TTCTGTGACTGGTGAGTACTCAACCAAGTCATTCTGAGAATAGTGTATGCGGCGACCGAGTTGCTCTTGC
CCGGCGTCAATACGGGATAATACCGCGCCACATAGCAGAACTTTAAAAGTGCTCATCATTGGAAAACGTT
CTTCGGGGCGAAAACTCTCAAGGATCTTACCGCTGTTGAGATCCAGTTCGATGTAACCCACTCGTGCACC
CAACTGATCTTCAGCATCTTTTACTTTCACCAGCGTTTCTGGGTGAGCAAAAACAGGAAGGCAAAATGCC
GCAAAAAAGGGAATAAGGGCGACACGGAAATGTTGAATACTCATACTCTTCCTTTTTCAATATTATTGAA
GCATTTATCAGGGTTGAATTCGCCCTT
Features (pLannotate 1.2.2; 16 found; start..end, strand, type, name):
      1..804     +  misc_feature   HA-L: left homology arm from the adeno-associated virus integration site (AAVS1) within intron 1 of the human PPP1R12C gene
    806..839     +  protein_bind   loxP: Cre-mediated recombination occurs in the 8-bp core sequence (GCATACAT). Cre recombinase
    846..871     +  misc_feature   SA: splice acceptor site
    958..1557    +  CDS            PuroR: puromycin N-acetyltransferase; pac from Streptomyces alboniger; confers resistance to puromycin
   1595..1819    +  polyA_signal   bGH poly(A) signal: bovine growth hormone polyadenylation signal
   1825..2204    +  enhancer       CMV enhancer: human cytomegalovirus immediate early enhancer
   2206..2483    +  promoter       chicken β-actin promoter: No description available
   2485..3502    +  intron         chimeric intron: chimera between introns from chicken β-actin and rabbit β-globin
   3561..4818    +  CDS            GCaMP6f (fragment): improved fluorescent protein-based calcium sensor (Chen et al., 2013)
   4822..4902    +  CDS            HBB (fragment): HBB_PONPY - Experimental evidence at transcript level: Swiss-Prot protein existence level 2. Involved in oxygen transport from the lung to the various peripheral tissues. From Pongo pygmaeus (Bornean orangutan).
   4973..5028    +  polyA_signal   β-globin poly(A) signal: rabbit β-globin polyadenylation signal (Gil and Proudfoot, 1987)
   5377..5410    +  protein_bind   loxP: Cre-mediated recombination occurs in the 8-bp core sequence (GCATACAT). Cre recombinase
   5451..6287    +  misc_feature   HA-R: right homology arm from the adeno-associated virus integration site (AAVS1) within intron 1 of the human PPP1R12C gene
   6335..6923    -  rep_origin     ori: high-copy-number ColE1/pMB1/pBR322/pUC origin of replication
   7094..7954    -  CDS            AmpR: β-lactamase; bla; confers resistance to ampicillin, carbenicillin, and related antibiotics
   7955..7995    -  promoter       AmpR promoter (fragment): bla
