[The description below was written by a language model from this plasmid's Addgene catalogue record and pLannotate feature annotations shown in this document.]
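Description:
pAAVS1-PC-GCaMP6f is an 8,007 bp donor plasmid for knocking a calcium-indicator expression cassette into the human AAVS1 safe-harbour locus, which lies within intron 1 of PPP1R12C. It is built on the pAAVS1 backbone and is catalogued as a mammalian expression vector. In bacteria it is maintained through a high-copy ColE1/pUC-type origin and selected with ampicillin via the β-lactamase gene.

The payload sits between left and right AAVS1 homology arms of roughly 800 bp each, which direct homology-directed integration. This would normally be stimulated by a site-specific nuclease cut at the locus, although the record does not specify which nuclease is used. Immediately inside the left arm is a splice acceptor followed by a promoterless puromycin N-acetyltransferase gene and a bGH polyadenylation signal. This gene-trap arrangement means puromycin resistance should be expressed mainly when the cassette is correctly inserted and spliced into the endogenous PPP1R12C transcript, enriching for on-target integrants.

Downstream, a CAG promoter (CMV enhancer, chicken β-actin promoter and chimeric intron) drives GCaMP6f, a synthetic fluorescent-protein-based calcium sensor, with transcription terminated by a rabbit β-globin poly(A) signal. The short HBB fragment annotated after the coding sequence most likely reflects β-globin-derived 3′ sequence rather than a fusion partner. Two loxP sites in the same orientation flank the entire selection and reporter cassette, so Cre recombinase could excise it after integration.

The construct is intended for making stable human cell lines with constitutive GCaMP6f expression for calcium imaging. The associated publication concerns human iPSCs.
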