Addgene plasmid #73503: pAAVS1-PC-GCaMP6f
Purpose: GCaMP6f knock in construct into the AAVS1 locus
Depositing lab: Bruce Conklin. Depositing organization: J. David Gladstone Institutes. Publication: CRISPR Interference Efficiently Induces Specific and Reversible Gene Silencing in Human iPSCs. Mandegar MA, Huebsch N, Frolov EB, Shin E, Truong A, Olvera MP, Chan AH, Miyaoka Y, Holmes K, Spencer CI, Judge LM, Gordon DE, Eskildsen TV, Villalta JE, Horlbeck MA, Gilbert LA, Krogan NJ, Sheikh SP, Weissman JS, Qi LS, So PL, Conklin BR. Cell Stem Cell. 2016 Apr 7;18(4):541-53. doi: 10.1016/j.stem.2016.01.022. Epub 2016 Mar 10. PubMed 26971820.
Backbone
  Vector backbone: pAAVS1
  Backbone size w/o insert (bp): 3356
  Total vector size (bp): 8007
  Vector type: Mammalian Expression
  Selectable markers: Puromycin
Growth in bacteria
  Bacterial resistance: Ampicillin, 100 μg/mL
  Growth temperature: 37°C
  Growth strain: NEB Stable
  Copy number: High Copy
Gene/Insert
  Gene/Insert name: GCaMP6f
  Species: Synthetic
  Insert size (bp): 1264
  Promoter: CAG
  Cloning method: Restriction Enzyme; 5′ cloning site SalI (not destroyed); 3′ cloning site MluI (not destroyed)
  Sequencing primers: 5′ CCTCTGCTAACCATGTTCATGC; 3′ TTCTGATAGGCAGCCTGCAC
Resource information
  A portion of this plasmid was derived from a plasmid made by: The GCaMP6f transgene was a gift Douglas Kim
Terms and licenses: Academic/Nonprofit Terms; Industry Terms: Not Available to Industry
How to cite: pAAVS1-PC-GCaMP6f was a gift from Bruce Conklin (Addgene plasmid # 73503 ; http://n2t.net/addgene:73503 ; RRID:Addgene_73503)
