>Addgene plasmid #73503 | pAAVS1-PC-GCaMP6f | addgene partial sequence | sequence record 168112 | puro-variant-R 5'-gtgggcttgtactcggtcat-3'
GACTTCCTCTGCCCTCTCCGCTGCCAGATCTCTCGAGGCCCTGTGGGAGGAAGAGAAGAGGTCAGAAGCT
TATAACTTCGTATAATGTATGCTATACGAAGTTATTGCCCCACTGTGGGGTGGAGGGGACAGATAAAAGT
ACCCAGAACCAGAGCCACATTAACCGGCCCTGGGAATATAAGGTGGTCCCAGCTCGGGGACACAGGATCC
CTGGAGGCAGCAAACATGCTGTCCTGAAGTGGACATAGGGGCCCGGGTTGGAGGAAGAAGACTAGCTGAG
CTCTCGGACCCCTGGAAGATGCCATGACAGGGGGCTGGAAGAGCTAGCACAGACTAGAGAGGTAAGGGGG
GTAGGGGAGCTGCCCAAATGAAAGGAGTGAGAGGTGACCCGAATCCACAGGAGAACGGGGTGTCCAGGCA
AAGAAAGCAAGAGGATGGAGAGGTGGCTAAAGCCAGGGAGACGGGGTACTTTGGGGTTGTCCAGAAAAAC
GGTGATGATGCAGGCCTACAAGAAGGGGAGGCGGGACGCAAGGGAGACATCCGTCGGAGAAGGCCATCCT
AAGAAACGAGAGATGGCACAGGCCCCAGAAGGAGAAGGAAAAGGGAACCCAGCGAGTGAAGACGGCATGG
GGTTGGGTGAGGGAGGAGAGATGCCCGGAGAGGACCCAGACACGGGGAGGATCCGCTCAGAGGACATCAC
GTGGTGCAGCGCCGAGAAGGAAGTGCTCCGGAAAGAGCATCCTTGGGCAGCAACACAGCAGAGAGCAAGG
GGAAGAGGGAGTGGAGGAAGACGGAACCTGAAGGAGGCGGCAGGGAAGGATCTGGGCCAGCCGTAGAGGT
GACCCAGGCCACAAGCTGCAGACAGA
