>Addgene plasmid #73503 | pAAVS1-PC-GCaMP6f | addgene partial sequence | sequence record 168114 | pCAG-F 5'-GCAACGTGCTGGTTATTGTG-3'
GTTGACTCATCACGTCGTAAGTGGAATAAGACAGGTCACGCAGTCAGAGCTATAGGTCGGCTGAGCTCAC
TCGAGAACGTCTATATCAAGGCCGACAAGCAGAAGAACGGCATCAAGGCGAACTTCAAGATCCGCCACAA
CATCGAGGACGGCGGCGTGCAGCTCGCCTACCACTACCAGCAGAACACCCCCATCGGCGACGGCCCCGTG
CTGCTGCCCGACAACCACTACCTGAGCGTGCAGTCCAAACTTTCGAAAGACCCCAACGAGAAGCGCGATC
ACATGGTCCTGCTGGAGTTCGTGACCGCCGCCGGGATCACTCTCGGCATGGACGAGCTGTACAAGGGCGG
TACCGGAGGGAGCATGGTGAGCAAGGGCGAGGAGCTGTTCACCGGGGTGGTGCCCATCCTGGTCGAGCTG
GACGGCGACGTAAACGGCCACAAGTTCAGCGTGTCCGGCGAGGGTGAGGGCGATGCCACCTACGGCAAGC
TGACCCTGAAGTTCATCTGCACCACCGGCAAGCTGCCCGTGCCCTGGCCCACCCTCGTGACCACCCTGAC
CTACGGCGTGCAGTGCTTCAGCCGCTACCCCGACCACATGAAGCAGCACGACTTCTTCAAGTCCGCCATG
CCCGAAGGCTACATCCAGGAGCGCACCATCTTCTTCAAGGACGACGGCAACTACAAGACCCGCGCCGAGG
TGAAGTTCGAGGGCGACACCCTGGTGAACCGCATCGAGCTGAAGGGCATCGACTTCAAGGAGGACGGCAA
CATCCTGGGGCACAAGCTGGAGTACAACCTGCCGGACCAACTGACTGAAGAGCAGATCGCAGAATTTAAA
GAGGAATTCTCCCTATTTGACAAGGACGGGGATGGGACAATAACAACCAAGGAGCTGGGGACGGTGATGC
GGTCTCTGGGGCAGAACCCCACAGAAGCAGAGCTGCAGGACATGATCAATGAAGTAGATGCCGACG
